>Addgene plasmid #173625 | Lenti-sgWrn#1/Cre | addgene full sequence | sequence record 363657 | Addgene NGS Result
TATTTGAATGTATTTAGAAAAATAAACAAATAGGGGTTCCGCGCACATTTCCCCGAAAAGTGCCACCTGA
CGTCGACGGATCGGGAGATCTCCCGATCCCCTATGGTGCACTCTCAGTACAATCTGCTCTGATGCCGCAT
AGTTAAGCCAGTATCTGCTCCCTGCTTGTGTGTTGGAGGTCGCTGAGTAGTGCGCGAGCAAAATTTAAGC
TACAACAAGGCAAGGCTTGACCGACAATTGCATGAAGAATCTGCTTAGGGTTAGGCGTTTTGCGCTGCTT
CGCGATGTACGGGCCAGATATACGCGTTGACATTGATTATTGACTAGTTATTAATAGTAATCAATTACGG
GGTCATTAGTTCATAGCCCATATATGGAGTTCCGCGTTACATAACTTACGGTAAATGGCCCGCCTGGCTG
ACCGCCCAACGACCCCCGCCCATTGACGTCAATAATGACGTATGTTCCCATAGTAACGCCAATAGGGACT
TTCCATTGACGTCAATGGGTGGAGTATTTACGGTAAACTGCCCACTTGGCAGTACATCAAGTGTATCATA
TGCCAAGTACGCCCCCTATTGACGTCAATGACGGTAAATGGCCCGCCTGGCATTATGCCCAGTACATGAC
CTTATGGGACTTTCCTACTTGGCAGTACATCTACGTATTAGTCATCGCTATTACCATGGTGATGCGGTTT
TGGCAGTACATCAATGGGCGTGGATAGCGGTTTGACTCACGGGGATTTCCAAGTCTCCACCCCATTGACG
TCAATGGGAGTTTGTTTTGGCACCAAAATCAACGGGACTTTCCAAAATGTCGTAACAACTCCGCCCCATT
GACGCAAATGGGCGGTAGGCGTGTACGGTGGGAGGTCTATATAAGCAGCGCGTTTTGCCTGTACTGGGTC
TCTCTGGTTAGACCAGATCTGAGCCTGGGAGCTCTCTGGCTAACTAGGGAACCCACTGCTTAAGCCTCAA
TAAAGCTTGCCTTGAGTGCTTCAAGTAGTGTGTGCCCGTCTGTTGTGTGACTCTGGTAACTAGAGATCCC
TCAGACCCTTTTAGTCAGTGTGGAAAATCTCTAGCAGTGGCGCCCGAACAGGGACTTGAAAGCGAAAGGG
AAACCAGAGGAGCTCTCTCGACGCAGGACTCGGCTTGCTGAAGCGCGCACGGCAAGAGGCGAGGGGCGGC
GACTGGTGAGTACGCCAAAAATTTTGACTAGCGGAGGCTAGAAGGAGAGAGATGGGTGCGAGAGCGTCAG
TATTAAGCGGGGGAGAATTAGATCGCGATGGGAAAAAATTCGGTTAAGGCCAGGGGGAAAGAAAAAATAT
AAATTAAAACATATAGTATGGGCAAGCAGGGAGCTAGAACGATTCGCAGTTAATCCTGGCCTGTTAGAAA
CATCAGAAGGCTGTAGACAAATACTGGGACAGCTACAACCATCCCTTCAGACAGGATCAGAAGAACTTAG
ATCATTATATAATACAGTAGCAACCCTCTATTGTGTGCATCAAAGGATAGAGATAAAAGACACCAAGGAA
GCTTTAGACAAGATAGAGGAAGAGCAAAACAAAAGTAAGACCACCGCACAGCAAGCGGCCGGCCGCTGAT
CTTCAGACCTGGAGGAGGAGATATGAGGGACAATTGGAGAAGTGAATTATATAAATATAAAGTAGTAAAA
ATTGAACCATTAGGAGTAGCACCCACCAAGGCAAAGAGAAGAGTGGTGCAGAGAGAAAAAAGAGCAGTGG
GAATAGGAGCTTTGTTCCTTGGGTTCTTGGGAGCAGCAGGAAGCACTATGGGCGCAGCGTCAATGACGCT
GACGGTACAGGCCAGACAATTATTGTCTGGTATAGTGCAGCAGCAGAACAATTTGCTGAGGGCTATTGAG
GCGCAACAGCATCTGTTGCAACTCACAGTCTGGGGCATCAAGCAGCTCCAGGCAAGAATCCTGGCTGTGG
AAAGATACCTAAAGGATCAACAGCTCCTGGGGATTTGGGGTTGCTCTGGAAAACTCATTTGCACCACTGC
TGTGCCTTGGAATGCTAGTTGGAGTAATAAATCTCTGGAACAGATTTGGAATCACACGACCTGGATGGAG
TGGGACAGAGAAATTAACAATTACACAAGCTTAATACACTCCTTAATTGAAGAATCGCAAAACCAGCAAG
AAAAGAATGAACAAGAATTATTGGAATTAGATAAATGGGCAAGTTTGTGGAATTGGTTTAACATAACAAA
TTGGCTGTGGTATATAAAATTATTCATAATGATAGTAGGAGGCTTGGTAGGTTTAAGAATAGTTTTTGCT
GTACTTTCTATAGTGAATAGAGTTAGGCAGGGATATTCACCATTATCGTTTCAGACCCACCTCCCAACCC
CGAGGGGACCCGACAGGCCCGAAGGAATAGAAGAAGAAGGTGGAGAGAGAGACAGAGACAGATCCATTCG
ATTAGTGAACGGATCGGCACTGCGTGCGCCAATTCTGCAGACAAATGGCAGTATTCATCCACAATTTTAA
AAGAAAAGGGGGGATTGGGGGGTACAGTGCAGGGGAAAGAATAGTAGACATAATAGCAACAGACATACAA
ACTAAAGAATTACAAAAACAAATTACAAAAATTCAAAATTTTCGGGTTTATTACAGGGACAGCAGAGATC
CAGTTTGGTTAGTACCGGGCCCGCTCTAGCCCTGCAGGAACTGTTTAAACTGTGAGGGCCTATTTCCCAT
GATTCCTTCATATTTGCATATACGATACAAGGCTGTTAGAGAGATAATTGGAATTAATTTGACTGTAAAC
ACAAAGATATTAGTACAAAATACGTGACGTAGAAAGTAATAATTTCTTGGGTAGTTTGCAGTTTTAAAAT
TATGTTTTAAAATGGACTATCATATGCTTACCGTAACTTGAAAGTATTTCGATTTCTTGGCTTTATATAT
CTTGTGGAAAGGACCAAACACCGAAACCTAAATAGTGACGTGGGTTTTAGAGCTAGAAATAGCAAGTTAA
AATAAGGCTAGTCCGTTATCAACTTGAAAAAGTGGCACCGAGTCGGTGCTTTTTTGTTTGGCGCGCCTAT
GGCTTAATTAACATGGCGGCCGCATTCTACCGGGTAGGGGAGGCGCTTTTCCCAAGGCAGTCTGGAGCAT
GCGCTTTAGCAGCCCCGCTGGGCACTTGGCGCTACACAAGTGGCCTCTGGCCTCGCACACATTCCACATC
CACCGGTAGGCGCCAACCGGCTCCGTTCTTTGGTGGCCCCTTCGCGCCACCTTCTACTCCTCCCCTAGTC
AGGAAGTTCCCCCCCGCCCCGCAGCTCGCGTCGTGCAGGACGTGACAAATGGAAGTAGCACGTCTCACTA
GTCTCGTGCAGATGGACAGCACCGCTGAGCAATGGAAGCGGGTAGGCCTTTGGGGCAGCGGCCAATAGCA
GCTTTGCTCCTTCGCTTTCTGGGCTCAGAGGCTGGGAAGGGGTGGGTCCGGGGGCGGGCTCAGGGGCGGG
CTCAGGGGCGGGGCGGGCGCCCGAAGGTCCTCCGGAGGCCCGGCATTCTGCACGCTTCAAAAGCGCACGT
CTGCCGCGCTGTTCTCCTCTTCCTCATCTCCGGGACCCGGGATGCCCAAGAAGAAGAGGAAGGTGTCCAA
TTTACTGACCGTACACCAAAATTTGCCTGCATTACCGGTCGATGCAACGAGTGATGAGGTTCGCAAGAAC
CTGATGGACATGTTCAGGGATCGCCAGGCGTTTTCTGAGCATACCTGGAAAATGCTTCTGTCCGTTTGCC
GGTCGTGGGCGGCATGGTGCAAGTTGAATAACCGGAAATGGTTTCCCGCAGAACCTGAAGATGTTCGCGA
TTATCTTCTATATCTTCAGGCGCGCGGTCTGGCAGTAAAAACTATCCAGCAACATTTGGGCCAGCTAAAC
ATGCTTCATCGTCGGTCCGGGCTGCCACGACCAAGTGACAGCAATGCTGTTTCACTGGTTATGCGGCGGA
TCCGAAAAGAAAACGTTGATGCCGGTGAACGTGCAAAACAGGCTCTAGCGTTCGAACGCACTGATTTCGA
CCAGGTTCGTTCACTCATGGAAAATAGCGATCGCTGCCAGGATATACGTAATCTGGCATTTCTGGGGATT
GCTTATAACACCCTGTTACGTATAGCCGAAATTGCCAGGATCAGGGTTAAAGATATCTCACGTACTGACG
GTGGGAGAATGTTAATCCATATTGGCAGAACGAAAACGCTGGTTAGCACCGCAGGTGTAGAGAAGGCACT
TAGCCTGGGGGTAACTAAACTGGTCGAGCGATGGATTTCCGTCTCTGGTGTAGCTGATGATCCGAATAAC
TACCTGTTTTGCCGGGTCAGAAAAAATGGTGTTGCCGCGCCATCTGCCACCAGCCAGCTATCAACTCGCG
CCCTGGAAGGGATTTTTGAAGCAACTCATCGATTGATTTACGGCGCTAAGGATGACTCTGGTCAGAGATA
CCTGGCCTGGTCTGGACACAGTGCCCGTGTCGGAGCCGCGCGAGATATGGCCCGCGCTGGAGTTTCAATA
CCGGAGATCATGCAAGCTGGTGGCTGGACCAATGTAAATATTGTCATGAACTATATCCGTAACCTGGATA
GTGAAACAGGGGCAATGGTGCGCCTGCTGGAAGATGGCGATTAGCCATGTTTAAGGGTTCCGGTTCCACT
AGGTACAATTCGATATCAAGCTTATCGATAATCAACCTCTGGATTACAAAATTTGTGAAAGATTGACTGG
TATTCTTAACTATGTTGCTCCTTTTACGCTATGTGGATACGCTGCTTTAATGCCTTTGTATCATGCTATT
GCTTCCCGTATGGCTTTCATTTTCTCCTCCTTGTATAAATCCTGGTTGCTGTCTCTTTATGAGGAGTTGT
GGCCCGTTGTCAGGCAACGTGGCGTGGTGTGCACTGTGTTTGCTGACGCAACCCCCACTGGTTGGGGCAT
TGCCACCACCTGTCAGCTCCTTTCCGGGACTTTCGCTTTCCCCCTCCCTATTGCCACGGCGGAACTCATC
GCCGCCTGCCTTGCCCGCTGCTGGACAGGGGCTCGGCTGTTGGGCACTGACAATTCCGTGGTGTTGTCGG
GGAAATCATCGTCCTTTCCTTGGCTGCTCGCCTGTGTTGCCACCTGGATTCTGCGCGGGACGTCCTTCTG
CTACGTCCCTTCGGCCCTCAATCCAGCGGACCTTCCTTCCCGCGGCCTGCTGCCGGCTCTGCGGCCTCTT
CCGCGTCTTCGCCTTCGCCCTCAGACGAGTCGGATCTCCCTTTGGGCCGCCTCCCCGCATCGATACCGTC
GACCTCGATCGAGACCTAGAAAAACATGGAGCAATCACAAGTAGCAATACAGCAGCTACCAATGCTGATT
GTGCCTGGCTAGAAGCACAAGAGGAGGAGGAGGTGGGTTTTCCAGTCACACCTCAGGTACCTTTAAGACC
AATGACTTACAAGGCAGCTGTAGATCTTAGCCACTTTTTAAAAGAAAAGGGGGGACTGGAAGGGCTAATT
CACTCCCAACGAAGACAAGATATCCTTGATCTGTGGATCTACCACACACAAGGCTACTTCCCTGATTGGC
AGAACTACACACCAGGGCCAGGGATCAGATATCCACTGACCTTTGGATGGTGCTACAAGCTAGTACCAGT
TGAGCAAGAGAAGGTAGAAGAAGCCAATGAAGGAGAGAACACCCGCTTGTTACACCCTGTGAGCCTGCAT
GGGATGGATGACCCGGAGAGAGAAGTATTAGAGTGGAGGTTTGACAGCCGCCTAGCATTTCATCACATGG
CCCGAGAGCTGCATCCGGACTGTACTGGGTCTCTCTGGTTAGACCAGATCTGAGCCTGGGAGCTCTCTGG
CTAACTAGGGAACCCACTGCTTAAGCCTCAATAAAGCTTGCCTTGAGTGCTTCAAGTAGTGTGTGCCCGT
CTGTTGTGTGACTCTGGTAACTAGAGATCCCTCAGACCCTTTTAGTCAGTGTGGAAAATCTCTAGCAGCA
TGTGAGCAAAAGGCCAGCAAAAGGCCAGGAACCGTAAAAAGGCCGCGTTGCTGGCGTTTTTCCATAGGCT
CCGCCCCCCTGACGAGCATCACAAAAATCGACGCTCAAGTCAGAGGTGGCGAAACCCGACAGGACTATAA
AGATACCAGGCGTTTCCCCCTGGAAGCTCCCTCGTGCGCTCTCCTGTTCCGACCCTGCCGCTTACCGGAT
ACCTGTCCGCCTTTCTCCCTTCGGGAAGCGTGGCGCTTTCTCATAGCTCACGCTGTAGGTATCTCAGTTC
GGTGTAGGTCGTTCGCTCCAAGCTGGGCTGTGTGCACGAACCCCCCGTTCAGCCCGACCGCTGCGCCTTA
TCCGGTAACTATCGTCTTGAGTCCAACCCGGTAAGACACGACTTATCGCCACTGGCAGCAGCCACTGGTA
ACAGGATTAGCAGAGCGAGGTATGTAGGCGGTGCTACAGAGTTCTTGAAGTGGTGGCCTAACTACGGCTA
CACTAGAAGAACAGTATTTGGTATCTGCGCTCTGCTGAAGCCAGTTACCTTCGGAAAAAGAGTTGGTAGC
TCTTGATCCGGCAAACAAACCACCGCTGGTAGCGGTGGTTTTTTTGTTTGCAAGCAGCAGATTACGCGCA
GAAAAAAAGGATCTCAAGAAGATCCTTTGATCTTTTCTACGGGGTCTGACGCTCAGTGGAACGAAAACTC
ACGTTAAGGGATTTTGGTCATGAGATTATCAAAAAGGATCTTCACCTAGATCCTTTTAAATTAAAAATGA
AGTTTTAAATCAATCTAAAGTATATATGAGTAAACTTGGTCTGACAGTTACCAATGCTTAATCAGTGAGG
CACCTATCTCAGCGATCTGTCTATTTCGTTCATCCATAGTTGCCTGACTCCCCGTCGTGTAGATAACTAC
GATACGGGAGGGCTTACCATCTGGCCCCAGTGCTGCAATGATACCGCGAGACCCACGCTCACCGGCTCCA
GATTTATCAGCAATAAACCAGCCAGCCGGAAGGGCCGAGCGCAGAAGTGGTCCTGCAACTTTATCCGCCT
CCATCCAGTCTATTAATTGTTGCCGGGAAGCTAGAGTAAGTAGTTCGCCAGTTAATAGTTTGCGCAACGT
TGTTGCCATTGCTACAGGCATCGTGGTGTCACGCTCGTCGTTTGGTATGGCTTCATTCAGCTCCGGTTCC
CAACGATCAAGGCGAGTTACATGATCCCCCATGTTGTGCAAAAAAGCGGTTAGCTCCTTCGGTCCTCCGA
TCGTTGTCAGAAGTAAGTTGGCCGCAGTGTTATCACTCATGGTTATGGCAGCACTGCATAATTCTCTTAC
TGTCATGCCATCCGTAAGATGCTTTTCTGTGACTGGTGAGTACTCAACCAAGTCATTCTGAGAATAGTGT
ATGCGGCGACCGAGTTGCTCTTGCCCGGCGTCAATACGGGATAATACCGCGCCACATAGCAGAACTTTAA
AAGTGCTCATCATTGGAAAACGTTCTTCGGGGCGAAAACTCTCAAGGATCTTACCGCTGTTGAGATCCAG
TTCGATGTAACCCACTCGTGCACCCAACTGATCTTCAGCATCTTTTACTTTCACCAGCGTTTCTGGGTGA
GCAAAAACAGGAAGGCAAAATGCCGCAAAAAAGGGAATAAGGGCGACACGGAAATGTTGAATACTCATAC
TCTTCCTTTTTCAATATTATTGAAGCATTTATCAGGGTTATTGTCTCATGAGCGGATACA
Features (pLannotate 1.2.2; 21 found; start..end, strand, type, name):
    102..154     -  misc_feature   bom (fragment): basis of mobility region from pBR322
    309..688     +  enhancer       CMV enhancer: human cytomegalovirus immediate early enhancer
    689..888     +  promoter       CMV promoter: human cytomegalovirus (CMV) immediate early promoter
    906..1086    +  LTR            5' LTR (truncated): truncated 5' long terminal repeat (LTR) from HIV-1
   1133..1258    +  misc_feature   HIV-1 Ψ: packaging signal of human immunodeficiency virus type 1
   1242..1580    +  CDS            HIV-1 gag (fragment): gag protein from human immunodeficiency virus 1; gag
   1755..1988    +  misc_feature   RRE: The Rev response element (RRE) of HIV-1 allows for Rev-dependent mRNA export from the nucleus to the cytoplasm.
   2365..2465    +  CDS            Rev (fragment): human immunodeficiency virus 1 (HIV-1) Rev protein; rev; enhances nuclear export of unspliced and incompletely spliced viral mRNAs
   2515..2632    +  misc_feature   cPPT/CTS: central polypurine tract and central termination sequence of HIV-1
   2714..2954    +  promoter       U6 promoter: RNA polymerase III promoter for human U6 snRNA
   2984..3059    +  misc_RNA       gRNA scaffold: guide RNA scaffold for the Streptococcus pyogenes CRISPR/Cas9 system
   3112..3604    +  promoter       PGK promoter: mouse phosphoglycerate kinase 1 promoter
   3634..4664    +  CDS            Cre (fragment): site-specific recombinase Cre is a site-specific recombinase from bacteriophage P1. Recombination occurs at loxP sequences.
   4697..4720    +  misc_feature   MCS (fragment): pBluescript multiple cloning site
   4720..5308    +  misc_feature   WPRE: woodchuck hepatitis virus posttranscriptional regulatory element
   5309..5328    +  misc_feature   MCS (fragment): pBluescript multiple cloning site
   5330..5830    +  CDS            nef (fragment): NEF_HV1LA - Experimental evidence at protein level: Swiss-Prot protein existence level 1. Extracellular Nef protein targets CD4(+) T-lymphocytes for apoptosis by interacting with CXCR4 surface receptors. From Human immunodeficiency virus type 1 group M subtype B (isolate Lai) (HIV-1).
   5837..6017    +  LTR            5' LTR (truncated): truncated 5' long terminal repeat (LTR) from HIV-1
   6079..6667    -  rep_origin     ori: high-copy-number ColE1/pMB1/pBR322/pUC origin of replication
   6838..7698    -  CDS            AmpR: β-lactamase; bla; confers resistance to ampicillin, carbenicillin, and related antibiotics
   7699..43      -  promoter       AmpR promoter (across the origin): bla
