[The description below was written by a language model from this plasmid's Addgene catalogue record and pLannotate feature annotations shown in this document.]
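Description:
Lenti-sgWrn#1/Cre is a lentiviral CRISPR/Cre vector of about 7.8 kb built on the pLL3.3 backbone, designed to deliver a guide RNA against the mouse Wrn gene together with Cre recombinase. It is maintained in bacteria as a high-copy plasmid through a ColE1/pUC-type origin and is selected with ampicillin via the β-lactamase gene. The viral portion has a CMV enhancer/promoter fused to a truncated HIV-1 5' LTR, which drives production of the genomic RNA in packaging cells. This is followed by the Ψ packaging signal with a gag fragment, the Rev response element for Rev-dependent nuclear export, and the cPPT/CTS. A second truncated LTR, preceded by a nef-derived fragment, closes the transfer cassette. No viral structural or enzymatic genes are intact, so packaging functions must be supplied in trans.

The payload consists of two independent expression units. A human U6 RNA polymerase III promoter transcribes the Wrn-targeting spacer joined to the Streptococcus pyogenes Cas9 guide scaffold. Downstream, the mouse PGK promoter drives Cre, followed by a WPRE that enhances transcript stability and expression. The vector encodes no Cas9 and no mammalian selection marker or reporter, so editing depends on Cas9 provided by the recipient cells or animal. One plausible arrangement is a Cre-activated Cas9 allele, in which case Cre would switch on both floxed alleles and Cas9 in transduced cells while the guide disrupts Wrn. The associated publication concerns functional analysis of tumor suppressor genes in oncogenic KRAS-driven lung cancer, consistent with this kind of somatic gene inactivation in mouse tumor models. The "#1" in the name suggests it is one of several guides against the gene.
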