Addgene plasmid #173625: Lenti-sgWrn#1/Cre
Purpose: Expresses a Wrn-targeting gRNA and Cre-recombinase
Depositing lab: Charles Swanton. Depositing organization: University College London. Publication: A functional taxonomy of tumor suppression in oncogenic KRAS-driven lung cancer. Cai H, Chew SK, Li C, Tsai MK, Andrejka L, Murray CW, Hughes NW, Shuldiner EG, Ashkin EL, Tang R, Hung KL, Chen LC, Lee SYC, Yousefi M, Lin WY, Kunder CA, Cong L, McFarland CD, Petrov DA, Swanton C, Winslow MM. Cancer Discov. 2021 Feb 19. pii: 2159-8290.CD-20-1325. doi: 10.1158/2159-8290.CD-20-1325. PubMed 33608386.
Backbone
  Vector backbone: pLL3.3
  Vector type: Lentiviral, Cre/Lox, CRISPR
Growth in bacteria
  Bacterial resistance: Ampicillin, 100 μg/mL
  Growth temperature: 37°C
  Growth strain: NEB Stable
  Copy number: High Copy
Gene/Insert
  Gene/Insert name: gRNA targeting Wrn
  gRNA/shRNA sequence: AAACCTAAATAGTGACGTGG
  Species: M. musculus (mouse)
  Entrez Gene: Wrn (a.k.a. AI846146)
  Cloning method: Restriction Enzyme; 5′ cloning site unknown (unknown if destroyed); 3′ cloning site unknown (unknown if destroyed)
Terms and licenses: Academic/Nonprofit Terms; Industry Terms: Not Available to Industry
How to cite: Lenti-sgWrn#1/Cre was a gift from Charles Swanton (Addgene plasmid # 173625 ; http://n2t.net/addgene:173625 ; RRID:Addgene_173625)
